Addgene plasmid #12892: DCT.VV.Orf204
Purpose: This plasmid was designed for screening purposes and may contain discrepancies relative to the current canonical GenBank version of the gene.
Depositing lab: Jack Bennink & Jon Yewdell. Depositing organization: National Institute of Allergy and Infectious Diseases (NIAID). Publication: Identification of poxvirus CD8+ T cell determinants to enable rational design and characterization of smallpox vaccines. Tscharke DC, Karupiah G, Zhou J, Palmore T, Irvine KR, Haeryfar SM, Williams S, Sidney J, Sette A, Bennink JR, Yewdell JW. J Exp Med. 2005 January 3; 201(1): 95–104. 10.1084/jem.20041912 PubMed 15623576.
Backbone
  Vector backbone: pcDNA 3.1D V5-His-TOPO
  Backbone manufacturer: Invitrogen
  Backbone size w/o insert (bp): 5514
  Vector type: Mammalian Expression
  Selectable markers: Neomycin (select with G418)
Growth in bacteria
  Bacterial resistance: Ampicillin, 100 μg/mL
  Growth temperature: 37°C
  Growth strain: DH5alpha
  Copy number: High Copy
Gene/Insert
  Gene/Insert name: VV.Orf204 (alt name: VV_WR_125)
  Species: Vaccinia Virus
  Insert size (bp): 1116
  Cloning method: Restriction Enzyme; 5′ cloning site BamHI (not destroyed); 3′ cloning site BamHI (not destroyed)
  Sequencing primers: 5′ Universal T7
Terms and licenses: Academic/Nonprofit Terms; Industry Terms: Not Available to Industry
Depositor comments: Please see the Vaccinia kit page ( https://www.addgene.org/vvorf/ ) for more information. The kit page contains the supplemental VVOrfData spreadsheet, which includes important information about this plasmid. The plasmid and insert names provided here relate only to this library. The name of the ORF (if present) in VACV strain Copenhagen and the name of the ORF (if annotated) in VACV strain WR sequence can be found in VVOrfData spreadsheet. Please note that the amino acid sequence given for each ORF in the spreadsheet may contain some errors. Additionally, changes from the expected sequence may be present in these plasmids. Please see Addgene's quality control sequence and sequencing notes in the VVOrfData spreadsheet before ordering this plasmid.
How to cite: DCT.VV.Orf204 was a gift from Jack Bennink & Jon Yewdell (Addgene plasmid # 12892 ; http://n2t.net/addgene:12892 ; RRID:Addgene_12892)
