[The description below was written by a language model from this plasmid's Addgene catalogue record.]
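Description:
DCT.VV.Orf204 is a mammalian expression plasmid built on the commercial pcDNA 3.1D V5-His-TOPO backbone (about 5.5 kb without insert). It carries a single vaccinia virus open reading frame, designated VV.Orf204 within its library and also listed as VV_WR_125. The insert is about 1.1 kb and is recorded as flanked by intact BamHI sites on both sides, so it can be excised with that enzyme. The plasmid is maintained at high copy in E. coli under ampicillin selection, and it has a neomycin resistance marker that allows G418 selection of transfected mammalian cells.

No feature table is supplied, so the promoter and tag arrangement are not stated for this clone. Vectors of the pcDNA3.1 family normally drive the insert from the CMV immediate-early promoter, with an upstream T7 promoter that matches the T7 sequencing primer listed here. This backbone also offers C-terminal V5 and polyhistidine tags, but the record does not say whether the ORF is fused in frame to them.

The plasmid belongs to a library of individually cloned vaccinia ORFs. That library was assembled to identify poxvirus determinants recognised by CD8+ T cells, in support of the design and characterisation of smallpox vaccines. Each clone lets one viral protein be expressed in transfected cells for antigen screening. The ORF names apply only within this collection, and the corresponding Copenhagen and WR strain names are given in the library's accompanying spreadsheet. The depositors caution that the clones were made for screening and may differ from the canonical gene sequence, so the insert should be checked against the available quality-control sequencing data before use.
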