>Addgene plasmid #12892 | DCT.VV.Orf204 | addgene partial sequence | sequence record 19281 | T7 5'-TAATACGACTCACTATAGGG-3'
GAGCTCGGATCCGTACCCTTCACCGAATTCCAGCTGACCACCATGGACAAACTTAGAGTTCTATATGATG
AGTTCGTCACCATTAGTAAAGATAATCTTGAACGCGAGACTGGTCTTAGCGCATCAGATGTTGATATGGA
TTTTGATTTAAACATTTTTATGACGTTGGTTCCAGTCTTGGAGAAAAAGGTATGCGCTATTACACCAACT
ATAGAAGATGATAAAATCGTAACTATGATGAAATATTGTAGTTATCAGAGTTTTTCATTCTGGTTCCTTA
AATCTGGTGCCGTTGTGAAATCGGTATATAATAAACTAGATTATGTGAAAAAGGAAAAGTTTGTAGCCAC
ATTTAGAGACATGTTGCTTAATGTACAAACTCTAATCTCTCTTAACTCTATGTATACTAGACTGCGTCAA
GATACCGAAGATATAGTATCCGATTCCAAAAAAATAATGGAGATTGTTTCCCATTTGAGAGCGTCGACTA
CAGAGAACGCGGCGTATCAAGTTCTCCAACAAAACAATAGTTTTATCATATCTACACTAAATAAAATCTT
ATCTGATGAAAACTATCTCTTGAAAATTATTGCAGTATTCGACTCTAAACTAATTTCTGAAAAAGAGACA
TTGAATGAATACAAACAATTGTACACCATTTCTTCTGAAAGTTTGGTATACGGAATCACATGCGTTAGTA
ATCTGGATATATCATCTGTTCAACGGAGTAACAATAAAT
